>Addgene plasmid #160881 | pCDF-NtXNtS1R1AtR2NtB2 | addgene full sequence | sequence record 318841 | Addgene NGS Result
ATGCAGGTGTGGCCACCAATTAACAAGAAGAAGTACGAGACTCTCTCATACCTTCCTGATTTGAGCCAGG
AGCAATTGCTTAGTGAAGTTGAGTACCTTTTGAAAAATGGATGGGTTCCTTGCTTGGAATTCGAGACTGA
GCACGGATTTGTCTATCGTGAAAACAACAAGTCACCAGGATACTATGATGGCAGATACTGGACCATGTGG
AAGCTACCTATGTTCGGATGCACTGATGCCACCCAAGTGTTGGCTGAGGTAGAAGAGGCGAAGAAGGCAT
ACCCACAGGCCTGGATCCGTATCATTGGATTCGACAACGTGCGTCAAGTGCAGTGCATCAGTTTCATTGC
CTACAAGCCTGAAGGATATTAATACTTGGCGCGCCCAGTGCGGCCGCATAATGCTTAAGTCGAACAGAAA
GTAATCGTATTGTACACGGCCGCATAATCGAAATTAATACGACTCACTATAGGGGAATTGTGAGCGGATA
ACAATTCCCCATCTTAGTATATTAGTTAAGTATAAGAAGGAGATATACATATGCAACAACTTTATCAGCC
TTTTAGACCTCCTCCTCCACCTCTCCCACCCAAATTCCGCAATCTTGACACAAATGCAAAGCTCGAAGTT
CTATCTAATCGCCTTGGTCTTTGGTATGAATATGCTCCTTTGATACCTTATTTAACAAGTGAAGGGTTTA
CTCCTTCAACTCTTGAGGAAATCACTGGCCTTACTGGAGTTGAACAGAATCGGTTGGTTGTTGCTGCCCA
AGTTCGTGATACTCTTGTTGAGTCTGCTGCTTTAGATGAAGAAACGTTGTCGTATTTTGAATCTGGAGGT
GCTGAATTATTATATGAAATTCGTTTGCTTAGTGCTAGGCAACGAACTGATGCAGCAACATTTTTAGTGA
AGAATGGGTTTGATGCAAAACAAGCTCAAGATTTAGCTAGAGCAATTAAAGATTATCCGCGTAGACGTGT
GGATTATGGTTGGGACAAGTTTAATGGTGATTCTCCTGGTGATTGTTTAGCTTTTATGTACTTTAGATTA
GCTCAAGAATATGCTGCGGCAGCTTCTGAGGATTTGAGGAGGTCGTCAATGGAGAAGGCATTAGAAGTTG
TTGAGTCTGAAAGTGCGAGGAATTTGCTTGTGATGGAGCTAGAAGGACGTGAGGTTGCTAAGGAGAGTGT
ACTTGATGATGGGGTGACAGTGCCTTTGGTGAGAATGAAGTTAGGGGAGGTAGCTGAGTCTACGATTGTA
GTCGTTTTGCCTGTTTGTAAGGCGGAGGGAAGGGACGTGGAGGTGGAGGCGGCGCCGTGGGAATGTGGTG
GCGTAGGGGATTTTGGTATAGTGGAGGCGGAGAAGGATTGGAGGAGATGGGTTGTTTTGCCCGGATGGCA
ACCTATCGCGGGGTTAGAGAGAGGTGGAGTTGCAGTGTCGTTCAAGAGCGGGAACTTTTTGCCGTGGAGG
GAGAAGAGTAAGTACAAGCAAGAGCCGGTTTTGGTAGTGGCGGATAGGGGAAGGACAGAAGTGGCGTCGG
AGGACGGGTTTTACTTGGTGGTTGATGGTGGAGACGGGAGCAATGAGGAGGGATTGAAAGTGGAAAGAGG
GTCAACATTGAAGAAAAGAGGGGTTGAACAGAGCTTAGGAATTGTGCTTATAGTAGTTAGGCCACCAAGG
TGGGAAGATGAAGAACAATTAGGTGAAGAAGATTGGGATTAAAGACCAAGAAGCTTAGCTTTCTAGACTG
CAGGTCGGCGATATAGGCGCCAGCAACCGCACCTGTGGCGCCGGTGATGCCGGCCACGATGCGTCCGGCG
TAGAGGATCGAGATCTCGATCCCGCGAAATTAATACGACTCACTATAGGGGAATTGTGAGCGGATAACAA
TTCCCCTCTAGAAATAATTTTGTTTAACTTTAAGAAGGAGATATACATATGATGTCTAATCTGGCGCAGG
ATTTTCTTGGTGACTTCGGAGCTCGTGACCCTTACCCGGAGGAGATAGCGAGTCAATTCGGAGATAAAGT
GTTGGGATGCCAAAGCACTGAGCACAAGATTTTGATACCAAACGCATCTGTTTTGTCTCTCTCCCAGCTT
CAGTGTTCCCCTGTTTCGTCTTCACAGCCTCCTTTGTCCGGCGATGATGCCAGAACTCTCCTCCACAAGG
TTTTGGGATGGAGTATAGTGGATAATGAAGCGGGTGGTCTGAAAATAAGGTGTATGTGGAAAGTGAGGGA
TTTTGGGTGCGGTGTTGAACTCATAAACAGGATCCATAAGGTTGCTGAAGCTTCTGGTCATTACCCTTCT
CTTCACTTGGAAAGTCCTACCCAAGTTCGAGCTGAACTATTTACCTCTTCTATCGGAGGGTTGAGCATGA
ATGATTTCATAATGGCGGCTAAAATAGATGATATCAAGACTTCTGATCTTTCCCCTAGGAAAAGAGCTTG
GGCGTGAGCTAGCATGACTGGTGGACAGCAAATGGGTCGCGGATCCGGCTGCTAACAAAGCCCGAAAGGA
AGCTGAGTTGGCTGCTGCCACCGCTGAGCAATAACTAGCATAACCCCTTGGGGCCTCTAAACGGGTCTTG
AGGGGTTTTTTGCTGAAAGGAGGAACTATATCCGGATATCCCGCAAGAGGCCCGGCAGTACCGGCATAAC
CAAGCACTAGTGTCGGCGATATAGGCGCCAGCAACCGCACCTGTGGCGCCGGTGATGCCGGCCACGATGC
GTCCGGCGTAGAGGATCGAGATCTCGATCCCGCGAAATTAATACGACTCACTATAGGGGAATTGTGAGCG
GATAACAATTCCCCTCTAGAAATAATTTTGTTTAACTTTAAGAAGGAGATATACATATGATGGCCACTGA
CAGTGATAAAGACACGAAAGTAAGGAGCATAGTCTGTCAAAATTGTGATGGAAATGGTGCAGTGTCGTGC
TCACAGTGCAAAGGCTCTGGGGTTAACTCTGTAGATCATTTCAACGGGCGGTTCAAAGCTGGTGGACTAT
GTTGGTTGTGCAGAGGTAAAAAAGATGTGTTATGTGGTGACTGCAATGGTGCTGGATTTCTTGGTGGATT
TATGAGTACGTTCGATGAGTAGGCTAGCATGACTGGTGGACAGCAAATGGGTCGCAGATCCGGCTGCTAA
CAAAGCCCGAAAGGAAGCTGAGTTGGCTGCTGCCACCGCTGAGCAATAACTAGCATAACCCCTTGGGGCC
TCTAAACGGGTCTTGAGGGGTTTTTTGCTGAAAGGAGGAACTATATCCGGATATCCCGCAAGAGGCCCGG
CAGTACCGGCATAACCAAGCGGTACCAGCGGTCAATTGTAGTGGAGGTGCTAGCGCATGCGGAATTGGAT
ATCGGCCGGCCACGCGATCGCTGACGTCGGTACCCTCGAGTCTGGTAAAGAAACCGCTGCTGCGAAATTT
GAACGCCAGCACATGGACTCGTCTACTAGCGCAGCTTAATTAACCTAGGCTGCTGCCACCGCTGAGCAAT
AACTAGCATAACCCCTTGGGGCCTCTAAACGGGTCTTGAGGGGTTTTTTGCTGAAACCTCAGGCATTTGA
GAAGCACACGGTCACACTGCTTCCGGTAGTCAATAAACCGGTAAACCAGCAATAGACATAAGCGGCTATT
TAACGACCCTGCCCTGAACCGACGACCGGGTCATCGTGGCCGGATCTTGCGGCCCCTCGGCTTGAACGAA
TTGTTAGACATTATTTGCCGACTACCTTGGTGATCTCGCCTTTCACGTAGTGGACAAATTCTTCCAACTG
ATCTGCGCGCGAGGCCAAGCGATCTTCTTCTTGTCCAAGATAAGCCTGTCTAGCTTCAAGTATGACGGGC
TGATACTGGGCCGGCAGGCGCTCCATTGCCCAGTCGGCAGCGACATCCTTCGGCGCGATTTTGCCGGTTA
CTGCGCTGTACCAAATGCGGGACAACGTAAGCACTACATTTCGCTCATCGCCAGCCCAGTCGGGCGGCGA
GTTCCATAGCGTTAAGGTTTCATTTAGCGCCTCAAATAGATCCTGTTCAGGAACCGGATCAAAGAGTTCC
TCCGCCGCTGGACCTACCAAGGCAACGCTATGTTCTCTTGCTTTTGTCAGCAAGATAGCCAGATCAATGT
CGATCGTGGCTGGCTCGAAGATACCTGCAAGAATGTCATTGCGCTGCCATTCTCCAAATTGCAGTTCGCG
CTTAGCTGGATAACGCCACGGAATGATGTCGTCGTGCACAACAATGGTGACTTCTACAGCGCGGAGAATC
TCGCTCTCTCCAGGGGAAGCCGAAGTTTCCAAAAGGTCGTTGATCAAAGCTCGCCGCGTTGTTTCATCAA
GCCTTACGGTCACCGTAACCAGCAAATCAATATCACTGTGTGGCTTCAGGCCGCCATCCACTGCGGAGCC
GTACAAATGTACGGCCAGCAACGTCGGTTCGAGATGGCGCTCGATGACGCCAACTACCTCTGATAGTTGA
GTCGATACTTCGGCGATCACCGCTTCCCTCATACTCTTCCTTTTTCAATATTATTGAAGCATTTATCAGG
GTTATTGTCTCATGAGCGGATACATATTTGAATGTATTTAGAAAAATAAACAAATAGCTAGCTCACTCGG
TCGCTACGCTCCGGGCGTGAGACTGCGGCGGGCGCTGCGGACACATACAAAGTTACCCACAGATTCCGTG
GATAAGCAGGGGACTAACATGTGAGGCAAAACAGCAGGGCCGCGCCGGTGGCGTTTTTCCATAGGCTCCG
CCCTCCTGCCAGAGTTCACATAAACAGACGCTTTTCCGGTGCATCTGTGGGAGCCGTGAGGCTCAACCAT
GAATCTGACAGTACGGGCGAAACCCGACAGGACTTAAAGATCCCCACCGTTTCCGGCGGGTCGCTCCCTC
TTGCGCTCTCCTGTTCCGACCCTGCCGTTTACCGGATACCTGTTCCGCCTTTCTCCCTTACGGGAAGTGT
GGCGCTTTCTCATAGCTCACACACTGGTATCTCGGCTCGGTGTAGGTCGTTCGCTCCAAGCTGGGCTGTA
AGCAAGAACTCCCCGTTCAGCCCGACTGCTGCGCCTTATCCGGTAACTGTTCACTTGAGTCCAACCCGGA
AAAGCACGGTAAAACGCCACTGGCAGCAGCCATTGGTAACTGGGAGTTCGCAGAGGATTTGTTTAGCTAA
ACACGCGGTTGCTCTTGAAGTGTGCGCCAAAGTCCGGCTACACTGGAAGGACAGATTTGGTTGCTGTGCT
CTGCGAAAGCCAGTTACCACGGTTAAGCAGTTCCCCAACTGACTTAACCTTCGATCAAACCACCTCCCCA
GGTGGTTTTTTCGTTTACAGGGCAAAAGATTACGCGCAGAAAAAAAGGATCTCAAGAAGATCCTTTGATC
TTTTCTACTGAACCGCTCTAGATTTCAGTGCAATTTATCTCTTCAAATGTAGCACCTGAAGTCAGCCCCA
TACGATATAAGTTGTAATTCTCATGTTAGTCATGCCCCGCGCCCACCGGAAGGAGCTGACTGGGTTGAAG
GCTCTCAAGGGCATCGGTCGAGATCCCGGTGCCTAATGAGTGAGCTAACTTACATTAATTGCGTTGCGCT
CACTGCCCGCTTTCCAGTCGGGAAACCTGTCGTGCCAGCTGCATTAATGAATCGGCCAACGCGCGGGGAG
AGGCGGTTTGCGTATTGGGCGCCAGGGTGGTTTTTCTTTTCACCAGTGAGACGGGCAACAGCTGATTGCC
CTTCACCGCCTGGCCCTGAGAGAGTTGCAGCAAGCGGTCCACGCTGGTTTGCCCCAGCAGGCGAAAATCC
TGTTTGATGGTGGTTAACGGCGGGATATAACATGAGCTGTCTTCGGTATCGTCGTATCCCACTACCGAGA
TGTCCGCACCAACGCGCAGCCCGGACTCGGTAATGGCGCGCATTGCGCCCAGCGCCATCTGATCGTTGGC
AACCAGCATCGCAGTGGGAACGATGCCCTCATTCAGCATTTGCATGGTTTGTTGAAAACCGGACATGGCA
CTCCAGTCGCCTTCCCGTTCCGCTATCGGCTGAATTTGATTGCGAGTGAGATATTTATGCCAGCCAGCCA
GACGCAGACGCGCCGAGACAGAACTTAATGGGCCCGCTAACAGCGCGATTTGCTGGTGACCCAATGCGAC
CAGATGCTCCACGCCCAGTCGCGTACCGTCTTCATGGGAGAAAATAATACTGTTGATGGGTGTCTGGTCA
GAGACATCAAGAAATAACGCCGGAACATTAGTGCAGGCAGCTTCCACAGCAATGGCATCCTGGTCATCCA
GCGGATAGTTAATGATCAGCCCACTGACGCGTTGCGCGAGAAGATTGTGCACCGCCGCTTTACAGGCTTC
GACGCCGCTTCGTTCTACCATCGACACCACCACGCTGGCACCCAGTTGATCGGCGCGAGATTTAATCGCC
GCGACAATTTGCGACGGCGCGTGCAGGGCCAGACTGGAGGTGGCAACGCCAATCAGCAACGACTGTTTGC
CCGCCAGTTGTTGTGCCACGCGGTTGGGAATGTAATTCAGCTCCGCCATCGCCGCTTCCACTTTTTCCCG
CGTTTTCGCAGAAACGTGGCTGGCCTGGTTCACCACGCGGGAAACGGTCTGATAAGAGACACCGGCATAC
TCTGCGACATCGTATAACGTTACTGGTTTCACATTCACCACCCTGAATTGACTCTCTTCCGGGCGCTATC
ATGCCATACCGCGAAAGGTTTTGCGCCATTCGATGGTGTCCGGGATCTCGACGCTCTCCCTTATGCGACT
CCTGCATTAGGAAATTAATACGACTCACTATAGGGGAATTGTGAGCGGATAACAATTCCCCTGTAGAAAT
AATTTTGTTTAACTTTAATAAGGAGATATACCATGGCAAAAGCATTTAAGGGTAATTACAAGAATTTAAA
GAAGGAGAAAAAGAGTAGGAGGAATCTTGTGGTTGTCAGTGATTTAGGTGGACAGTATGAATATGGCTTT
GATGATATCAAAACGCAAATTCTTAACTACTTCACATTTAAAGCAGTGAGGACTATTTTGAACCAGCTTA
ATGAAATGGACTCTCCACAATATCAATGGTTCAATGATTATGTTACAGTAAATAAGCTTAGGGATGGGAA
GCGTTTTATTCGCAACCTTGCTAAGGAGAAGCAAGAACTCGCTGAAAAAGTGATGGTAACACGGCTCAGT
CTGTATGCGAAATGGATAAAAAAATGTGATCACGAGGAGATCTACAACCGAATATCTGATCAGAATGTGG
AAGTGATGCGTGAGCGGCTCATGGAAACTGTGATTTGGCCATCAGATGACACGAACTCGGAGAGAGTTGG
GTGAGGCGCGCGTAATACGACTCACTATAGGGAGACCACAACGGTTTCCCTCTAGAAATAATTTTGTTTA
ACTTTAAGAAGGAGATATACAT
Features (pLannotate 1.2.2; 39 found; start..end, strand, type, name):
      1..369     +  CDS            RBCS1: RBS1_SPIOL - Also known as RBCS. Experimental evidence at protein level: Swiss-Prot protein existence level 1. RuBisCO catalyzes two reactions: the carboxylation of D- ribulose 1,5-bisphosphate, the primary event in carbon dioxide fixation, as well as the oxidative fragmentation of the pentose substrate. Both reactions occur simultaneously and in competition at the same active site. Although the small subunit is not catalytic it is essential for maximal activity. From Spinacia oleracea (Spinach).
    455..473     +  promoter       T7 promoter: promoter for bacteriophage T7 RNA polymerase
    474..498     +  protein_bind   lac operator: The lac repressor binds to the lac operator to inhibit transcription in E. coli. This inhibition can be relieved by adding lactose or isopropyl-β-D-thiogalactopyranoside (IPTG). lac repressor encoded by lacI
    544..1719    +  CDS            RAF1.1 (fragment): RAF1_ARATH - Experimental evidence at protein level: Swiss-Prot protein existence level 1. Required for assembly or stability of RuBisCO. Acts at a postchaperonin step to fold and/or assemble the large subunit (rbcL) into RuBisCO. RAF1 binds first to a rbcL dimer (rbcL(2)), leading to a rbcL(8)-RAF1(4) complex formation. In the next step, RBCS displaces RAF1, thus resulting in holoenzyme formation. From Arabidopsis thaliana (Mouse-ear cress).
   1754..1829    -  CDS            TcR (fragment): tetracycline efflux protein; tet; confers resistance to tetracycline
   1851..1869    +  promoter       T7 promoter: promoter for bacteriophage T7 RNA polymerase
   1870..1894    +  protein_bind   lac operator: The lac repressor binds to the lac operator to inhibit transcription in E. coli. This inhibition can be relieved by adding lactose or isopropyl-β-D-thiogalactopyranoside (IPTG). lac repressor encoded by lacI
   1909..1931    +  RBS            RBS: efficient ribosome binding site from bacteriophage T7 gene 10 (Olins and Rangwala, 1989)
   1945..2454    +  CDS            ATP1 (fragment): ATP1_ARATH - Also known as PDL1 From Arabidopsis thaliana (Mouse-ear cress).
   2458..2487    +  CDS            T7 tag (gene 10 leader) (fragment): leader peptide from bacteriophage T7 gene 10 promotes efficient translation in E. coli
   2498..2547    +  CDS            SET1 (fragment): solubility-enhancement tag derived from T7 phage gene 10B
   2555..2602    +  terminator     T7 terminator: transcription terminator for bacteriophage T7 RNA polymerase
   2625..2665    -  CDS            TcR (fragment): tetracycline efflux protein; tet; confers resistance to tetracycline
   2671..2747    -  CDS            TcR (fragment): tetracycline efflux protein; tet; confers resistance to tetracycline
   2769..2787    +  promoter       T7 promoter: promoter for bacteriophage T7 RNA polymerase
   2788..2812    +  protein_bind   lac operator: The lac repressor binds to the lac operator to inhibit transcription in E. coli. This inhibition can be relieved by adding lactose or isopropyl-β-D-thiogalactopyranoside (IPTG). lac repressor encoded by lacI
   2827..2849    +  RBS            RBS: efficient ribosome binding site from bacteriophage T7 gene 10 (Olins and Rangwala, 1989)
   2863..3099    +  CDS            BSD2 (fragment): BSD2_ARATH - Experimental evidence at protein level: Swiss-Prot protein existence level 1. Chloroplast chaperone required for RuBisCo biogenesis and translational regulation of the RuBisCo large subunit (RbcL) (PubMed:29217567). Stabilizes an end-state assembly intermediate of eight RbcL subunits until the small subunits (RBCSs) become available to produce a complete stable RuBisCo complex containing eight small and eight large subunits (PubMed:29217567). From Arabidopsis thaliana (Mouse-ear cress).
   3102..3132    +  CDS            T7 tag (gene 10 leader) (fragment): leader peptide from bacteriophage T7 gene 10 promotes efficient translation in E. coli
   3143..3192    +  CDS            SET1 (fragment): solubility-enhancement tag derived from T7 phage gene 10B
   3200..3247    +  terminator     T7 terminator: transcription terminator for bacteriophage T7 RNA polymerase
   3270..3310    -  CDS            TcR (fragment): tetracycline efflux protein; tet; confers resistance to tetracycline
   3407..3448    +  CDS            S-Tag (fragment): affinity and epitope tag derived from pancreatic ribonuclease A
   3478..3495    +  CDS            SET1 (fragment): solubility-enhancement tag derived from T7 phage gene 10B
   3503..3550    +  terminator     T7 terminator: transcription terminator for bacteriophage T7 RNA polymerase
   3721..4512    -  CDS            SmR: aminoglycoside adenylyltransferase (Murphy, 1985); aadA; confers resistance to spectinomycin and streptomycin
   4513..4604    -  promoter       AmpR promoter: bla
   4652..5390    -  rep_origin     CloDF13 ori: Plasmids containing the CloDF13 (CDF) origin of replication can be propagated in E. coli cells that contain additional plasmids with compatible origins.
   5487..5551    -  CDS            TcR (fragment): tetracycline efflux protein; tet; confers resistance to tetracycline
   5566..5587    -  protein_bind   CAP binding site: CAP binding activates transcription in the presence of cAMP. E. coli catabolite activator protein
   5600..6682    -  CDS            lacI: lac repressor; lacI; The lac repressor binds to the lac operator to inhibit transcription in E. coli. This inhibition can be relieved by adding lactose or isopropyl-β-D-thiogalactopyranoside (IPTG).
   6683..6760    -  promoter       lacI promoter: lacI
   6768..6803    -  CDS            TcR (fragment): tetracycline efflux protein; tet; confers resistance to tetracycline
   6806..6824    +  promoter       T7 promoter: promoter for bacteriophage T7 RNA polymerase
   6825..6849    +  protein_bind   lac operator: The lac repressor binds to the lac operator to inhibit transcription in E. coli. This inhibition can be relieved by adding lactose or isopropyl-β-D-thiogalactopyranoside (IPTG). lac repressor encoded by lacI
   6864..6886    +  RBS            RBS: efficient ribosome binding site from bacteriophage T7 gene 10 (Olins and Rangwala, 1989)
   6938..7339    +  CDS            RBCX2 (fragment): RBCX2_ARATH - Experimental evidence at protein level: Swiss-Prot protein existence level 1. Chaperone involved in RuBisCO assembly process. From Arabidopsis thaliana (Mouse-ear cress).
   7363..7381    +  promoter       T7 promoter: promoter for bacteriophage T7 RNA polymerase
   7413..7435    +  RBS            RBS: efficient ribosome binding site from bacteriophage T7 gene 10 (Olins and Rangwala, 1989)
