[The description below was written by a language model from this plasmid's Addgene catalogue record and pLannotate feature annotations shown in this document.]
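Description:
pCDF-NtXNtS1R1AtR2NtB2 is a bacterial expression plasmid built on the pCDF-1b backbone for producing Rubisco assembly components in E. coli. It replicates from the CloDF13 (CDF) origin, which is compatible with other common plasmid origins and so allows co-maintenance with additional plasmids in the same cell. Selection is by spectinomycin through the aadA (SmR) gene. The backbone also carries lacI with its own promoter, supplying the repressor that acts on the lac operators placed after most of the T7 promoters, so expression depends on T7 RNA polymerase and is IPTG-inducible.

The payload is a series of tandem T7-driven cassettes in the same orientation. As the plasmid name indicates, the order is Nicotiana tabacum rbcX, the tobacco Rubisco small subunit rbcS-S1, tobacco raf1, Arabidopsis thaliana raf2, and tobacco bsd2. Five T7 promoters are annotated, four with a lac operator. Most cassettes have a T7 gene 10 ribosome binding site, and three T7 terminators follow the downstream cassettes.

The automated annotation labels the open reading frames by their closest database homologues (spinach RBCS, Arabidopsis RAF1, RBCX2 and BSD2), which reflects similarity matching rather than the stated species. The reading frame at the position expected for raf2 is annotated under a different Arabidopsis protein name. The short TcR, T7 tag, SET1 and S-Tag fragments appear to be leftover vector sequence, not functional parts.

According to the record, the plasmid is meant to express the small subunit and the RbcX, Raf1, Raf2 and BSD2 chaperones in E. coli. The Rubisco large subunit is not listed among the inserts. The associated study concerns how small subunits influence the kinetics of tobacco Rubisco produced in E. coli.
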