Addgene plasmid #160881: pCDF-NtXNtS1R1AtR2NtB2
Purpose: Expression of N. tabacum Rubisco small subunit (rbcS-S1), Rubisco chaperone protiens rbcX, raf1, bsd2 and A. thaliana Rubisco chaperone proteins raf2 in E. coli.
Depositing lab: Maureen Hanson. Depositing organization: Cornell University. Publication: Small subunits can determine enzyme kinetics of tobacco Rubisco expressed in Escherichia coli. Lin MT, Stone WD, Chaudhari V, Hanson MR. Nat Plants. 2020 Oct;6(10):1289-1299. doi: 10.1038/s41477-020-00761-5. Epub 2020 Sep 14. PubMed 32929197.
Backbone
  Vector backbone: pCDF-1b
  Vector type: Bacterial Expression
Growth in bacteria
  Bacterial resistance: Spectinomycin, 50 μg/mL
  Growth temperature: 37°C
  Growth strain: DH5alpha
  Copy number: High Copy
Gene/Insert
  Gene/Insert name: rbcS-S1, rbcX, raf1, raf2, bsd2
  Species: A. thaliana (mustard weed); Nicotiana tabacum
  Promoter: rbcS-S1: T7, chaperones: T7
  Cloning method: Restriction Enzyme; 5′ cloning site Unknown (unknown if destroyed)
Terms and licenses: Academic/Nonprofit Terms; Industry Terms: Not Available to Industry
How to cite: pCDF-NtXNtS1R1AtR2NtB2 was a gift from Maureen Hanson (Addgene plasmid # 160881 ; http://n2t.net/addgene:160881 ; RRID:Addgene_160881)
